Addgene plasmid #170742: pFLAG CPTP
Purpose: The plasmids contain inserts (ORFs) for expressing various members of the GlycoLipid Transfer Protein (GLTP) superfamily.
Depositing lab: Rhoderick Brown. Depositing organization: University of Minnesota. Publication: Human glycolipid transfer protein (GLTP) expression modulates cell shape. Gao Y, Chung T, Zou X, Pike HM, Brown RE. PLoS One. 2011;6(5):e19990. doi: 10.1371/journal.pone.0019990. Epub 2011 May 18. PubMed 21625605.
Backbone
  Vector backbone: pFLAG
  Vector type: Mammalian Expression
Growth in bacteria
  Bacterial resistance: Ampicillin, 100 μg/mL
  Growth temperature: 37°C
  Growth strain: DH5alpha
  Copy number: High Copy
Gene/Insert
  Gene/Insert name: CPTP (alt name: GLTPD1)
  Species: H. sapiens (human)
  Entrez Gene: CPTP (a.k.a. GLTPD1)
  Tag / fusion protein: FLAG (N terminal on backbone)
  Cloning method: Restriction Enzyme; 5′ cloning site Unknown (unknown if destroyed)
Terms and licenses: Academic/Nonprofit Terms; Industry Terms: Not Available to Industry
How to cite: pFLAG CPTP was a gift from Rhoderick Brown (Addgene plasmid # 170742 ; http://n2t.net/addgene:170742 ; RRID:Addgene_170742)
