[The description below was written by a language model from this plasmid's Addgene catalogue record and pLannotate feature annotations shown in this document.]
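Description:
pFLAG CPTP is a mammalian expression plasmid of about 6.2 kb, built on a pFLAG backbone, that carries the human CPTP open reading frame (ceramide-1-phosphate transfer protein, also known as GLTPD1), a member of the glycolipid transfer protein (GLTP) superfamily. It is propagated in E. coli from a high-copy ColE1/pUC-type origin under ampicillin selection, provided by a β-lactamase gene with its own bla promoter. An f1 phage origin is also present and could support single-stranded DNA production. A residual lacZα fragment is annotated near the start of the record.

Expression in mammalian cells is driven by the human cytomegalovirus immediate-early enhancer and promoter. A short FLAG epitope sequence lies just upstream of the CPTP coding region. The annotation software matched it only as a 21-nt fragment of a 3xFLAG reference, which fits the single N-terminal FLAG tag that the catalogue attributes to the backbone. The transcript ends at a human growth hormone polyadenylation signal. Downstream, an SV40 enhancer/early promoter precedes a neomycin phosphotransferase gene, which would normally allow G418 selection of stably transfected cells. It is followed by a bleomycin-binding protein (ble) reading frame. No separate polyadenylation signal for this cassette is annotated, and the cloning sites used for the insert are not recorded.

The construct belongs to a set of plasmids for expressing GLTP superfamily members. It suits transient or stable production of FLAG-tagged CPTP in cultured mammalian cells, where the epitope permits detection, localization or immunoprecipitation with anti-FLAG antibodies.
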