Features (pLannotate 1.2.2; 13 found; start..end, strand, type, name):
      4..158     -  CDS            lacZα (fragment): LacZα fragment of β-galactosidase; lacZ fragment
    318..697     +  enhancer       CMV enhancer: human cytomegalovirus immediate early enhancer
    699..898     +  promoter       CMV promoter: human cytomegalovirus (CMV) immediate early promoter
    944..964     +  CDS            3xFLAG (fragment): three tandem FLAG® epitope tags
    987..1628    +  CDS            CPTP: CPTP_HUMAN - Also known as GLTPD1 From Homo sapiens (Human).
   1639..2261    +  polyA_signal   hGH poly(A) signal: human growth hormone polyadenylation signal
   2303..2600    +  promoter       SV40 promoter: SV40 enhancer and early promoter
   2654..3445    +  CDS            neo: KKA2_KLEPN - Also known as kan, nptII. Experimental evidence at protein level: Swiss-Prot protein existence level 1. Resistance to kanamycin, neomycin, paromomycin, ribostamycin, butirosin and gentamicin B. From Klebsiella pneumoniae.
   3469..3846    +  CDS            ble: BLE_KLEPN - Experimental evidence at protein level: Swiss-Prot protein existence level 1. Binding protein with a strong affinity to the bleomycin family of antibiotics. Binds to CL990; an antimitotic-antibiotic compound. From Klebsiella pneumoniae.
   3977..4565    -  rep_origin     ori: high-copy-number ColE1/pMB1/pBR322/pUC origin of replication
   4736..5596    -  CDS            AmpR: β-lactamase; bla; confers resistance to ampicillin, carbenicillin, and related antibiotics
   5597..5701    -  promoter       AmpR promoter: bla
   5728..6156    +  rep_origin     f1 ori (sequence partly withheld): f1 bacteriophage origin of replication; arrow indicates direction of (+) strand synthesis
>Addgene plasmid #170742 | pFLAG CPTP | addgene full sequence | sequence record 337074 | Addgene NGS Result
CCATTCGCCATTCAGGCTGCGCAACTGTTGGGAAGGGCGATCGGTGCGGGCCTCTTCGCTATTACGCCAG
CTGGCGAAAGGGGGATGTGCTGCAAGGCGATTAAGTTGGGTAACGCCAGGGTTTTCCCAGTCACGACGTT
GTAAAACGACGGCCAGTGCCAAGCTGATCTATACATTGAATCAATATTGGCAATTAGCCATATTAGTCAT
TGGTTATATAGCATAAATCAATATTGGCTATTGGCCATTGCATACGTTGTATCTATATCATAATATGTAC
ATTTATATTGGCTCATGTCCAATATGACCGCCATGTTGACATTGATTATTGACTAGTTATTAATAGTAAT
CAATTACGGGGTCATTAGTTCATAGCCCATATATGGAGTTCCGCGTTACATAACTTACGGTAAATGGCCC
GCCTGGCTGACCGCCCAACGACCCCCGCCCATTGACGTCAATAATGACGTATGTTCCCATAGTAACGCCA
ATAGGGACTTTCCATTGACGTCAATGGGTGGAGTATTTACGGTAAACTGCCCACTTGGCAGTACATCAAG
TGTATCATATGCCAAGTCCGCCCCCTATTGACGTCAATGACGGTAAATGGCCCGCCTGGCATTATGCCCA
GTACATGACCTTACGGGACTTTCCTACTTGGCAGTACATCTACGTATTAGTCATCGCTATTACCATGGTG
ATGCGGTTTTGGCAGTACACCAATGGGCGTGGATAGCGGTTTGACTCACGGGGATTTCCAAGTCTCCACC
CCATTGACGTCAATGGGAGTTTGTTTTGGCACCAAAATCAACGGGACTTTCCAAAATGTCGTAATAACCC
CGCCCCGTTGACGCAAATGGGCGGTAGGCGTGTACGGTGGGAGGTCTATATAAGCAGAGCTCGTTTAGTG
AACCGTCAGAATTAATTCAGATCGATCTACCATGGACTACAAAGACGATGACGACAAGCTTGCGGCCGCG
AATTCAATGGATGACTCGGAGACAGGTTTCAATCTGAAAGTCGTCCTGGTCAGTTTCAAGCAGTGTCTCG
ATGAGAAGGAAGAGGTCTTGCTGGACCCCTACATTGCCAGCTGGAAGGGCCTGGTCAGGTTTCTGAACAG
CCTGGGCACCATCTTCTCATTCATCTCCAAGGACGTGGTCTCCAAGCTGCGGATCATGGAGCGCCTCAGG
GGCGGCCCGCAGAGCGAGCACTACCGCAGCCTGCAGGCCATGGTGGCCCATGAGCTGAGCAACCGGCTGG
TGGACCTGGAGCGCCGCTCCCACCACCCGGAGTCTGGCTGCCGGACGGTGCTGCGCCTGCACCGCGCCCT
GCACTGGCTGCAGCTGTTCCTGGAGGGCCTGCGTACCAGCCCCGAGGACGCACGCACCTCCGCGCTCTGC
GCCGACTCCTACAACGCCTCGCTGGCCGCCTACCACCCCTGGGTTGTGCGCCGCGCCGTCACCGTGGCCT
TCTGCACGCTGCCCACACGCGAGGTCTTCCTGGAGGCCATGAACGTGGGGCCCCCGGAGCAGGCCGTGCA
GATGCTAGGCGAGGCCCTCCCCTTCATCCAGCGTGTCTACAACGTCTCCCAGAAGCTCTACGCCGAGCAC
TCCCTGCTGGACCTGCCCTAGGGATCCCGGGTGGCATCCCTGTGACCCCTCCCCAGTGCCTCTCCTGGCC
CTGGAAGTTGCCACTCCAGTGCCCACCAGCCTTGTCCTAATAAAATTAAGTTGCATCATTTTGTCTGACT
AGGTGTCCTTCTATAATATTATGGGGTGGAGGGGGGTGGTATGGAGCAAGGGGCAAGTTGGGAAGACAAC
CTGTAGGGCCTGCGGGGTCTATTGGGAACCAAGCTGGAGTGCAGTGGCACAATCTTGGCTCACTGCAATC
TCCGCCTCCTGGGTTCAAGCGATTCTCCTGCCTCAGCCTCCCGAGTTGTTGGGATTCCAGGCATGCATGA
CCAGGCTCAGCTAATTTTTGTTTTTTTGGTAGAGACGGGGTTTCACCATATTGGCCAGGCTGGTCTCCAA
CTCCTAATCTCAGGTGATCTACCCACCTTGGCCTCCCAAATTGCTGGGATTACAGGCGTGAACCACTGCT
CCCTTCCCTGTCCTTCTGATTTTAAAATAACTATACCAGCAGGAGGACGTCCAGACACAGCATAGGCTAC
CTGGCCATGCCCAACCGGTGGGACATTTGAGTTGCTTGCTTGGCACTGTCCTCTCATGCGTTGGGTCCAC
TCAGTAGATGCCTGTTGAATTGGGTACGCGGCCAGCTTGGCTGTGGAATGTGTGTCAGTTAGGGTGTGGA
AAGTCCCCAGGCTCCCCAGCAGGCAGAAGTATGCAAAGCATGCATCTCAATTAGTCAGCAACCAGGTGTG
GAAAGTCCCCAGGCTCCCCAGCAGGCAGAAGTATGCAAAGCATGCATCTCAATTAGTCAGCAACCATAGT
CCCGCCCCTAACTCCGCCCATCCCGCCCCTAACTCCGCCCAGTTCCGCCCATTCTCCGCCCCATGGCTGA
CTAATTTTTTTTATTTATGCAGAGGCCGAGGCCGCCTCGGCCTCTGAGCTATTCCAGAAGTAGTGAGGAG
GCTTTTTTGGAGGAATTGATCAGCTTGGGATCTGATCAAGAGACAGGATGAGGATCGTTTCGCATGATTG
AACAAGATGGATTGCACGCAGGTTCTCCGGCCGCTTGGGTGGAGAGGCTATTCGGCTATGACTGGGCACA
ACAGACAATCGGCTGCTCTGATGCCGCCGTGTTCCGGCTGTCAGCGCAGGGGCGCCCGGTTCTTTTTGTC
AAGACCGACCTGTCCGGTGCCCTGAATGAACTGCAGGACGAGGCAGCGCGGCTATCGTGGCTGGCCACGA
CGGGCGTTCCTTGCGCAGCTGTGCTCGACGTTGTCACTGAAGCGGGAAGGGACTGGCTGCTATTGGGCGA
AGTGCCGGGGCAGGATCTCCTGTCATCTCACCTTGCTCCTGCCGAGAAAGTATCCATCATGGCTGATGCA
ATGCGGCGGCTGCATACGCTTGATCCGGCTACCTGCCCATTCGACCACCAAGCGAAACATCGCATCGAGC
GAGCACGTACTCGGATGGAAGCCGGTCTTGTCGATCAGGATGATCTGGACGAAGAGCATCAGGGGCTCGC
GCCAGCCGAACTGTTCGCCAGGCTCAAGGCGCGCATGCCCGACGGCGAGGATCTCGTCGTGACCCATGGC
GATGCCTGCTTGCCGAATATCATGGTGGAAAATGGCCGCTTTTCTGGATTCATCGACTGTGGCCGGCTGG
GTGTGGCGGACCGCTATCAGGACATAGCGTTGGCTACCCGTGATATTGCTGAAGAGCTTGGCGGCGAATG
GGCTGACCGCTTCCTCGTGCTTTACGGTATCGCCGCTCCCGATTCGCAGCGCATCGCCTTCTATCGCCTT
CTTGACGAGTTCTTCTGAGCGGGACTCTGGGGTTCGAAATGACCGACCAAGCGACGCCCAACCTGCCATC
ACGAGATTTCGATTCCACCGCCGCCTTCTATGAAAGGTTGGGCTTCGGAATCGTTTTCCGGGACGCCGGC
TGGATGATCCTCCAGCGCGGGGATCTCATGCTGGAGTTCTTCGCCCACCCCGGGCTCGATCCCCTCGCGA
GTTGGTTCAGCTGCTGCCTGAGGCTGGACGACCTCGCGGAGTTCTACCGGCAGTGCAAATCCGTCGGCAT
CCAGGAAACCAGCAGCGGCTATCCGCGCATCCATGCCCCCGAACTGCAGGAGTGGGGAGGCACGATGGCC
GCTTTGGTCGACCCGGACGGGACGCTCCTGCGCCTGATACAGAACGAATTGCTTGCAGGCATCTCATGAG
TGTGTCTTCCCGTTTTCCGCCTGAGGTCACTGCGTGGATGGAGCGCTGGCGCCTGCTGCGCGACGGCGAG
CTGCTCACCACCCACTCGCCAAGCTGGAACCGTAAAAAGGCCGCGTTGCTGGCGTTTTTCCATAGGCTCC
GCCCCCCTGACGAGCATCACAAAAATCGACGCTCAAGTCAGAGGTGGCGAAACCCGACAGGACTATAAAG
ATACCAGGCGTTTCCCCCTGGAAGCTCCCTCGTGCGCTCTCCTGTTCCGACCCTGCCGCTTACCGGATAC
CTGTCCGCCTTTCTCCCTTCGGGAAGCGTGGCGCTTTCTCATAGCTCACGCTGTAGGTATCTCAGTTCGG
TGTAGGTCGTTCGCTCCAAGCTGGGCTGTGTGCACGAACCCCCCGTTCAGCCCGACCGCTGCGCCTTATC
CGGTAACTATCGTCTTGAGTCCAACCCGGTAAGACACGACTTATCGCCACTGGCAGCAGCCACTGGTAAC
AGGATTAGCAGAGCGAGGTATGTAGGCGGTGCTACAGAGTTCTTGAAGTGGTGGCCTAACTACGGCTACA
CTAGAAGAACAGTATTTGGTATCTGCGCTCTGCTGAAGCCAGTTACCTTCGGAAAAAGAGTTGGTAGCTC
TTGATCCGGCAAACAAACCACCGCTGGTAGCGGTGGTTTTTTTGTTTGCAAGCAGCAGATTACGCGCAGA
AAAAAAGGATCTCAAGAAGATCCTTTGATCTTTTCTACGGGGTCTGACGCTCAGTGGAACGAAAACTCAC
GTTAAGGGATTTTGGTCATGAGATTATCAAAAAGGATCTTCACCTAGATCCTTTTAAATTAAAAATGAAG
TTTTAAATCAATCTAAAGTATATATGAGTAAACTTGGTCTGACAGTTACCAATGCTTAATCAGTGAGGCA
CCTATCTCAGCGATCTGTCTATTTCGTTCATCCATAGTTGCCTGACTCCCCGTCGTGTAGATAACTACGA
TACGGGAGGGCTTACCATCTGGCCCCAGTGCTGCAATGATACCGCGAGACCCACGCTCACCGGCTCCAGA
TTTATCAGCAATAAACCAGCCAGCCGGAAGGGCCGAGCGCAGAAGTGGTCCTGCAACTTTATCCGCCTCC
ATCCAGTCTATTAATTGTTGCCGGGAAGCTAGAGTAAGTAGTTCGCCAGTTAATAGTTTGCGCAACGTTG
TTGCCATTGCTACAGGCATCGTGGTGTCACGCTCGTCGTTTGGTATGGCTTCATTCAGCTCCGGTTCCCA
ACGATCAAGGCGAGTTACATGATCCCCCATGTTGTGCAAAAAAGCGGTTAGCTCCTTCGGTCCTCCGATC
GTTGTCAGAAGTAAGTTGGCCGCAGTGTTATCACTCATGGTTATGGCAGCACTGCATAATTCTCTTACTG
TCATGCCATCCGTAAGATGCTTTTCTGTGACTGGTGAGTACTCAACCAAGTCATTCTGAGAATAGTGTAT
GCGGCGACCGAGTTGCTCTTGCCCGGCGTCAATACGGGATAATACCGCGCCACATAGCAGAACTTTAAAA
GTGCTCATCATTGGAAAACGTTCTTCGGGGCGAAAACTCTCAAGGATCTTACCGCTGTTGAGATCCAGTT
CGATGTAACCCACTCGTGCACCCAACTGATCTTCAGCATCTTTTACTTTCACCAGCGTTTCTGGGTGAGC
AAAAACAGGAAGGCAAAATGCCGCAAAAAAGGGAATAAGGGCGACACGGAAATGTTGAATACTCATACTC
TTCCTTTTTCAATATTATTGAAGCATTTATCAGGGTTATTGTCTCATGAGCGGATACATATTTGAATGTA
TTTAGAAAAATAAACAAATAGGGGTTCCGCGCACATTTCCCCGAAAAGTGCCACCTG
[124 nt withheld, positions 5728-5851]
C
[91 nt withheld, positions 5853-5943]
A
[49 nt withheld, positions 5945-5993]
CCTTTGACGTTGGAGTCCACGTTCTTT
[37 nt withheld, positions 6021-6057]
ACCCTATCTCGGTCTATTCTTTTGATTTATAAGGGATTTTGCCGATTTCGGCCTATTGGTTAAAAAATGA
GCTGATTTAACAAAAATTTAACGCGAATTTTAACAAAATATTAACGCTTACAATTT
